>Addgene plasmid #80586 | pJOG292 | depositor full sequence | sequence record 151873 | pJOG292 sequence 7303 bps
TTCCTGGCGTTTTCTTGTCGCGTGTTTTAGTCGCATAAAGTAGAATACTTGCGACTAGAACCGGAGACAT
TACGCCATGAACAAGAGCGCCGCCGCTGGCCTGCTGGGCTATGCCCGCGTCAGCACCGACGACCAGGACT
TGACCAACCAACGGGCCGAACTGCACGCGGCCGGCTGCACCAAGCTGTTTTCCGAGAAGATCACCGGCAC
CAGGCGCGACCGCCCGGAGCTGGCCAGGATGCTTGACCACCTACGCCCTGGCGACGTTGTGACAGTGACC
AGGCTAGACCGCCTGGCCCGCAGCACCCGCGACCTACTGGACATTGCCGAGCGCATCCAGGAGGCCGGCG
CGGGCCTGCGTAGCCTGGCAGAGCCGTGGGCCGACACCACCACGCCGGCCGGCCGCATGGTGTTGACCGT
GTTCGCCGGCATTGCCGAGTTCGAGCGTTCCCTAATCATCGACCGCACCCGGAGCGGGCGCGAGGCCGCC
AAGGCCCGAGGCGTGAAGTTTGGCCCCCGCCCTACCCTCACCCCGGCACAGATCGCGCACGCCCGCGAGC
TGATCGACCAGGAAGGCCGCACCGTGAAAGAGGCGGCTGCACTGCTTGGCGTGCATCGCTCGACCCTGTA
CCGCGCACTTGAGCGCAGCGAGGAAGTGACGCCCACCGAGGCCAGGCGGCGCGGTGCCTTCCGTGAGGAC
GCATTGACCGAGGCCGACGCCCTGGCGGCCGCCGAGAATGAACGCCAAGAGGAACAAGCATGAAACCGCA
CCAGGACGGCCAGGACGAACCGTTTTTCATTACCGAAGAGATCGAGGCGGAGATGATCGCGGCCGGGTAC
GTGTTCGAGCCGCCCGCGCACGTCTCAACCGTGCGGCTGCATGAAATCCTGGCCGGTTTGTCTGATGCCA
AGCTGGCGGCCTGGCCGGCCAGCTTGGCCGCTGAAGAAACCGAGCGCCGCCGTCTAAAAAGGTGATGTGT
ATTTGAGTAAAACAGCTTGCGTCATGCGGTCGCTGCGTATATGATGCGATGAGTAAATAAACAAATACGC
AAGGGGAACGCATGAAGGTTATCGCTGTACTTAACCAGAAAGGCGGGTCAGGCAAGACGACCATCGCAAC
CCATCTAGCCCGCGCCCTGCAACTCGCCGGGGCCGATGTTCTGTTAGTCGATTCCGATCCCCAGGGCAGT
GCCCGCGATTGGGCGGCCGTGCGGGAAGATCAACCGCTAACCGTTGTCGGCATCGACCGCCCGACGATTG
ACCGCGACGTGAAGGCCATCGGCCGGCGCGACTTCGTAGTGATCGACGGAGCGCCCCAGGCGGCGGACTT
GGCTGTGTCCGCGATCAAGGCAGCCGACTTCGTGCTGATTCCGGTGCAGCCAAGCCCTTACGACATATGG
GCCACCGCCGACCTGGTGGAGCTGGTTAAGCAGCGCATTGAGGTCACGGATGGAAGGCTACAAGCGGCCT
TTGTCGTGTCGCGGGCGATCAAAGGCACGCGCATCGGCGGTGAGGTTGCCGAGGCGCTGGCCGGGTACGA
GCTGCCCATTCTTGAGTCCCGTATCACGCAGCGCGTGAGCTACCCAGGCACTGCCGCCGCCGGCACAACC
GTTCTTGAATCAGAACCCGAGGGCGACGCTGCCCGCGAGGTCCAGGCGCTGGCCGCTGAAATTAAATCAA
AACTCATTTGAGTTAATGAGGTAAAGAGAAAATGAGCAAAAGCACAAACACGCTAAGTGCCGGCCGTCCG
AGCGCACGCAGCAGCAAGGCTGCAACGTTGGCCAGCCTGGCAGACACGCCAGCCATGAAGCGGGTCAACT
TTCAGTTGCCGGCGGAGGATCACACCAAGCTGAAGATGTACGCGGTACGCCAAGGCAAGACCATTACCGA
GCTGCTATCTGAATACATCGCGCAGCTACCAGAGTAAATGAGCAAATGAATAAATGAGTAGATGAATTTT
AGCGGCTAAAGGAGGCGGCATGGAAAATCAAGAACAACCAGGCACCGACGCCGTGGAATGCCCCATGTGT
GGAGGAACGGGCGGTTGGCCAGGCGTAAGCGGCTGGGTTGTCTGCCGGCCCTGCAATGGCACTGGAACCC
CCAAGCCCGAGGAATCGGCGTGACGGTCGCAAACCATCCGGCCCGGTACAAATCGGCGCGGCGCTGGGTG
ATGACCTGGTGGAGAAGTTGAAGGCCGCGCAGGCCGCCCAGCGGCAACGCATCGAGGCAGAAGCACGCCC
CGGTGAATCGTGGCAAGCGGCCGCTGATCGAATCCGCAAAGAATCCCGGCAACCGCCGGCAGCCGGTGCG
CCGTCGATTAGGAAGCCGCCCAAGGGCGACGAGCAACCAGATTTTTTCGTTCCGATGCTCTATGACGTGG
GCACCCGCGATAGTCGCAGCATCATGGACGTGGCCGTTTTCCGTCTGTCGAAGCGTGACCGACGAGCTGG
CGAGGTGATCCGCTACGAGCTTCCAGACGGGCACGTAGAGGTTTCCGCAGGGCCGGCCGGCATGGCCAGT
GTGTGGGATTACGACCTGGTACTGATGGCGGTTTCCCATCTAACCGAATCCATGAACCGATACCGGGAAG
GGAAGGGAGACAAGCCCGGCCGCGTGTTCCGTCCACACGTTGCGGACGTACTCAAGTTCTGCCGGCGAGC
CGATGGCGGAAAGCAGAAAGACGACCTGGTAGAAACCTGCATTCGGTTAAACACCACGCACGTTGCCATG
CAGCGTACGAAGAAGGCCAAGAACGGCCGCCTGGTGACGGTATCCGAGGGTGAAGCCTTGATTAGCCGCT
ACAAGATCGTAAAGAGCGAAACCGGGCGGCCGGAGTACATCGAGATCGAGCTAGCTGATTGGATGTACCG
CGAGATCACAGAAGGCAAGAACCCGGACGTGCTGACGGTTCACCCCGATTACTTTTTGATCGATCCCGGC
ATCGGCCGTTTTCTCTACCGCCTGGCACGCCGCGCCGCAGGCAAGGCAGAAGCCAGATGGTTGTTCAAGA
CGATCTACGAACGCAGTGGCAGCGCCGGAGAGTTCAAGAAGTTCTGTTTCACCGTGCGCAAGCTGATCGG
GTCAAATGACCTGCCGGAGTACGATTTGAAGGAGGAGGCGGGGCAGGCTGGCCCGATCCTAGTCATGCGC
TACCGCAACCTGATCGAGGGCGAAGCATCCGCCGGTTCCTAATGTACGGAGCAGATGCTAGGGCAAATTG
CCCTAGCAGGGGAAAAAGGTCGAAAAGGTGTCTTTCCTGTGGATAGCACGTACATTGGGAACCCAAAGCC
GTACATTGGGAACCGGAACCCGTACATTGGGAACCCAAAGCCGTACATTGGGAACCGGTCACACATGTAA
GTGACTGATATAAAAGAGAAAAAAGGCGATTTTTCCGCCTAAAACTCTTTAAAACTTATTAAAACTCTTA
AAACCCGCCTGGCCTGTGCATAACTGTCTGGCCAGCGCACAGCCGAAGAGCTGCAAAAAGCGCCTACCCT
TCGGTCGCTGCGCTCCCTACGCCCCGCCGCTTCGCGTCGGCCTATCGCGGCCGCTGGCCGCTCAAAAATG
GCTGGCCTACGGCCAGGCAATCTACCAGGGCGCGGACAAGCCGCGCCGTCGCCACTCGACCGCCGGCGCC
CACATCAAGGCACCCTGCCTCGCGCGTTTCGGTGATGACGGTGAAAACCTCTGACACATGCAGCTCCCGG
AGACGGTCACAGCTTGTCTGTAAGCGGATGCCGGGAGCAGACAAGCCCGTCAGGGCGCGTCAGCGGGTGT
TGGCGGGTGTCGGGGCGCAGCCATGACCCAGTCACGTAGCGATAGCGGAGTGTATACTGGCTTAACTATG
CGGCATCAGAGCAGATTGTACTGAGAGTGCACCATATGCGGTGTGAAATACCGCACAGATGCGTAAGGAG
AAAATACCGCATCAGGCGCTCTTCCGCTTCCTCGCTCACTGACTCGCTGCGCTCGGTCGTTCGGCTGCGG
CGAGCGGTATCAGCTCACTCAAAGGCGGTAATACGGTTATCCACAGAATCAGGGGATAACGCAGGAAAGA
ACATGTGAGCAAAAGGCCAGCAAAAGGCCAGGAACCGTAAAAAGGCCGCGTTGCTGGCGTTTTTCCATAG
GCTCCGCCCCCCTGACGAGCATCACAAAAATCGACGCTCAAGTCAGAGGTGGCGAAACCCGACAGGACTA
TAAAGATACCAGGCGTTTCCCCCTGGAAGCTCCCTCGTGCGCTCTCCTGTTCCGACCCTGCCGCTTACCG
GATACCTGTCCGCCTTTCTCCCTTCGGGAAGCGTGGCGCTTTCTCATAGCTCACGCTGTAGGTATCTCAG
TTCGGTGTAGGTCGTTCGCTCCAAGCTGGGCTGTGTGCACGAACCCCCCGTTCAGCCCGACCGCTGCGCC
TTATCCGGTAACTATCGTCTTGAGTCCAACCCGGTAAGACACGACTTATCGCCACTGGCAGCAGCCACTG
GTAACAGGATTAGCAGAGCGAGGTATGTAGGCGGTGCTACAGAGTTCTTGAAGTGGTGGCCTAACTACGG
CTACACTAGAAGGACAGTATTTGGTATCTGCGCTCTGCTGAAGCCAGTTACCTTCGGAAAAAGAGTTGGT
AGCTCTTGATCCGGCAAACAAACCACCGCTGGTAGCGGTGGTTTTTTTGTTTGCAAGCAGCAGATTACGC
GCAGAAAAAAAGGATCTCAAGAAGATCCTTTGATCTTTTCTACGGGGTCTGACGCTCAGTGGAACGAAAA
CTCACGTTAAGGGATTTTGGTCATGCATGATATATCTCCCAATTTGTGTAGGGCTTATTATGCACGCTTA
AAAATAATAAAAGCAGACTTGACCTGATAGTTTGGCTGTGAGCAATTATGTGCTTAGTGCATCTAATCGC
TTGAGTTAACGCCGGCGAAGCGGCGTCGGCTTGAACGAATTTCTAGCTAGACATTATTTGCCGACTACCT
TGGTGATCTCGCCTTTCACGTAGTGGACAAATTCTTCCAACTGATCTGCGCGCGAGGCCAAGCGATCTTC
TTCTTGTCCAAGATAAGCCTGTCTAGCTTCAAGTATGACGGGCTGATACTGGGCCGGCAGGCGCTCCATT
GCCCAGTCGGCAGCGACATCCTTCGGCGCGATTTTGCCGGTTACTGCGCTGTACCAAATGCGGGACAACG
TAAGCACTACATTTCGCTCATCGCCAGCCCAGTCGGGCGGCGAGTTCCATAGCGTTAAGGTTTCATTTAG
CGCCTCAAATAGATCCTGTTCAGGAACCGGATCAAAGAGTTCCTCCGCCGCTGGACCTACCAAGGCAACG
CTATGTTCTCTTGCTTTTGTCAGCAAGATAGCCAGATCAATGTCGATCGTGGCTGGCTCGAAGATACCTG
CAAGAATGTCATTGCGCTGCCATTCTCCAAATTGCAGTTCGCGCTTAGCTGGATAACGCCACGGAATGAT
GTCGTCGTGCACAACAATGGTGACTTCTACAGCGCGGAGAATCTCGCTCTCTCCAGGGGAAGCCGAAGTT
TCCAAAAGGTCGTTGATCAAAGCTCGCCGCGTTGTTTCATCAAGCCTTACGGTCACCGTAACCAGCAAAT
CAATATCACTGTGTGGCTTCAGGCCGCCATCCACTGCGGAGCCGTACAAATGTACGGCCAGCAACGTCGG
TTCGAGATGGCGCTCGATGACGCCAACTACCTCTGATAGTTGAGTCGATACTTCGGCGATCACCGCTTCC
CCCATGATGTTTAACTTTGTTTTAGGGCGACTGCCCTGCTGCGTAACATCGTTGCTGCTCCATAACATCA
AACATCGACCCACGGCGTAACGCGCTTGCTGCTTGGATGCCCGAGGCATAGACTGTACCCCAAAAAAACA
GTCATAACAAGCCATGAAAACCGCCACTGCGCCGTTACCACCGCTGCGTTCGGTCAAGGTTCTGGACCAG
TTGCGTGAGCGCATACGCTACTTGCATTACAGCTTACGAACCGAACAGGCTTATGTCCACTGGGTTCGTG
CCCGAATTGATCACAGGCAGCAACGCTCTGTCATCGTTACAATCAGCATGCTACCCTCCGCGAGATCATC
CGTGTTTAAAACCCGGCAGCTTAGTTGCCGTTCTTCCGAATAGCATCGGTAACATGAGCAAAGTCTGCCG
CCTTACAACGGCTCTCCCGCTGACGCCGTCCCGGACTGATGGGCTGCCTGTATCGAGTGGTGATTTTGTG
CCGAGCTGCCGGTCGGGGAGCTGTTGGCTGGCTGGTGGCAGGATATATTGTGGTGTAAACAAATTGACGC
TTAGACAACTTAATAACACATTGCGGATCCCTTGTCTTCGCAGCTGGCACGACAGGTTTCCCGACTGGAA
AGCGGGCAGTGAGCGCAACGCAATTAATGTGAGTTAGCTCACTCATTAGGCACCCCAGGCTTTACACTTT
ATGCTTCCGGCTCGTATGTTGTGTGGAATTGTGAGCGGATAACAATTTCACACAGGAAACAGCTATGACC
ATGATTACGCCAAGCTTGCATGCCTGCAGGTCGACTCTAGAGGATCCCCGGGTACCGAGCTCGAATTCAC
TGGCCGTCGTTTTACAACGTCGTGACTGGGAAAACCCTGGCGTTACCCAACTTAATCGCCTTGCAGCACA
TCCCCCTTTCGCCAGCTGGCGTAATAGCGAAGAGGCCCGCACCGATCGCCCTTCCCAACAGTTGCGCAGC
CTGAATGGCGAATGGCGCCTGATGCGGTATTTTCTCCTTACGCATCTGTGCGGTATTTCACACCGCATAT
GGTGCACTCTCAGTACAATCTGCTCTGATGCCGCATAGTTAAGCCAGCCCCGACACCCGCCAACACCCGC
TGACGCGCCCTGACGGGCTTGTCTGCTCCCGGCATCCGCTTACAGACAAGCTGTGACGAAGACAAGCTTC
TGCAGGCATGCGACGTCGAGCTTAGCTTGAGCTTGGATCAGATTGTCGTTTCCCGCCTTCAGTTTAAACT
ATCAGTGTTTGACAGGATATATTGGCGGGTAAACCTAAGAGAAAAGAGCGTTTATTAGAATAATCGGATA
TTTAAAAGGGCGTGAAAAGGTTTATCCGTTCGTCCATTTGTATGTGCATGCCAACCACAGGGTTCCCCTC
GGGATCAAAGTACTTTAAAGTACTTTAAAGTACTTTAAAGTACTTTGATCCAACCCCTCCGCTGCTATAG
TGCAGTCGGCTTCTGACGTTCAGTGCAGCCGTGTTCTGAAAACGACATGTCGCACAAGTCCTAAGTTACG
CGACAGGCTGCCGCCCTGCCCTT
Features (pLannotate 1.2.2; 19 found; start..end, strand, type, name):
    101..502     +  CDS            Y4CG_SINFN (fragment): Protein inferred from homology: Swiss-Prot protein existence level 3. From Sinorhizobium fredii (strain NBRC 101917 / NGR234).
   1062..1691    +  CDS            pVS1 StaA: stability protein from the Pseudomonas plasmid pVS1 (Heeb et al., 2000)
   2124..3192    +  CDS            pVS1 RepA (fragment): replication protein from the Pseudomonas plasmid pVS1 (Heeb et al., 2000)
   3258..3452    +  rep_origin     pVS1 oriV: origin of replication for the Pseudomonas plasmid pVS1 (Heeb et al., 2000)
   3655..3694    +  CDS            rop (fragment): Rop protein, which maintains plasmids at low copy number; rop
   3796..3936    +  misc_feature   bom: basis of mobility region from pBR322
   4122..4710    -  rep_origin     ori: high-copy-number ColE1/pMB1/pBR322/pUC origin of replication
   4954..5741    -  CDS            SmR (fragment): aminoglycoside adenylyltransferase (Murphy, 1985); aadA; confers resistance to spectinomycin and streptomycin
   5752..5808    -  CDS            GmR (fragment): gentamycin acetyltransferase; aacC1; confers resistance to gentamycin
   5984..6007    -  promoter       Pc promoter (fragment): intI1 (promoter lies within the coding sequence); class 1 integron promoter
   6266..6290    +  misc_feature   LB T-DNA repeat: left border repeat from nopaline C58 T-DNA
   6340..6382    +  CDS            lacI (fragment): lac repressor; lacI; The lac repressor binds to the lac operator to inhibit transcription in E. coli. This inhibition can be relieved by adding lactose or isopropyl-β-D-thiogalactopyranoside (IPTG).
   6395..6416    +  protein_bind   CAP binding site: CAP binding activates transcription in the presence of cAMP. E. coli catabolite activator protein
   6431..6461    +  promoter       lac promoter: promoter for the E. coli lac operon
   6469..6485    +  protein_bind   lac operator: The lac repressor binds to the lac operator to inhibit transcription in E. coli. This inhibition can be relieved by adding lactose or isopropyl-β-D-thiogalactopyranoside (IPTG). lac repressor encoded by lacI
   6522..6578    -  misc_feature   MCS: pUC18/19 multiple cloning site
   6575..6732    +  CDS            lacZα (fragment): LacZα fragment of β-galactosidase; lacZ fragment
   6738..6837    -  misc_feature   bom (fragment): basis of mobility region from pBR322
   7010..7034    +  misc_feature   RB T-DNA repeat: right border repeat from nopaline C58 T-DNA
