[The description below was written by a language model from this plasmid's Addgene catalogue record, the feature table of its GenBank file and pLannotate feature annotations shown in this document.]
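Description:
pJOG292 is an empty binary T-DNA vector for plant work, derived from a modified pVM_BGW-BpiI backbone and intended as the starting scaffold for building "second generation" recipient vectors in a modular plant genome editing toolkit. The 7.3 kb backbone carries two replication systems. A high-copy ColE1/pUC-type origin with the pBR322 bom region supports propagation in E. coli. The pVS1 oriV, with its RepA replication protein and StaA stability protein, allows maintenance in Agrobacterium. Bacterial selection is by spectinomycin through an aadA (SmR) aminoglycoside adenylyltransferase gene. This gene lies next to remnants of a class 1 integron Pc promoter and a short gentamicin-resistance gene fragment, which the record gives no reason to consider functional.

Between the nopaline-type left and right T-DNA border repeats, the only payload is a bacterial lacZα cassette, made up of a CAP binding site, lac promoter, lac operator, pUC18/19 multiple cloning site and the LacZα coding fragment. According to the catalogue entry, this cassette is flanked by BpiI sites. Digestion with this type IIS enzyme releases lacZ and leaves TCCC and GCTT overhangs, so Golden Gate-style assembly can place modules directionally into the T-DNA, and successful replacement can be scored by blue/white screening. No plant promoter, plant selectable marker, nuclease or guide RNA element is annotated, consistent with its designation as an empty backbone. The separately held GenBank record covers only a 920 bp segment spanning the border-to-border region in the opposite orientation, and its annotations agree with those of the full-length feature table.
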