Addgene plasmid #80586: pJOG292
Purpose: (Empty Backbone) empty vector (lacZ) for 2nd generation recipient assembly
Depositing lab: Johannes Stuttmann. Depositing organization: Martin-Luther-Universitaet Halle-Wittenberg, Faculty of Medicine. Publication: Generation of chromosomal deletions in dicotyledonous plants employing a user-friendly genome editing toolkit. Ordon J, Gantner J, Kemna J, Schwalgun L, Reschke M, Streubel J, Boch J, Stuttmann J. Plant J. 2016 Aug 31. doi: 10.1111/tpj.13319. PubMed 27579989.
Backbone
  Vector backbone: pVM_BGW-BpiI, modified
  Modifications to backbone: contains lacZ, flanked by BpiI sites; overhangs TCCC-GCTT generated by BpiI restriction
  Vector type: Plant Expression
Growth in bacteria
  Bacterial resistance: Spectinomycin, 50 μg/mL
  Growth temperature: 37°C
  Growth strain: DH5alpha
  Copy number: High Copy
Terms and licenses: Academic/Nonprofit Terms; Industry Terms: Not Available to Industry
How to cite: pJOG292 was a gift from Johannes Stuttmann (Addgene plasmid # 80586 ; http://n2t.net/addgene:80586 ; RRID:Addgene_80586)
