LOCUS       Exported 920 bp ds-DNA linear SYN 14-JUN-2021
DEFINITION  empty vector (lacZ) for 2nd generation recipient assembly.
ACCESSION   .
VERSION     .
KEYWORDS    pJOG292
SOURCE      synthetic DNA construct
  ORGANISM  synthetic DNA construct
REFERENCE   1 (bases 1 to 920)
  AUTHORS   Ordon J, Gantner J, Kemna J, Schwalgun L, Reschke M, Streubel J,
            Boch J, Stuttmann J
  TITLE     Generation of chromosomal deletions in dicotyledonous plants
            employing a user-friendly genome editing toolkit.
  JOURNAL   Plant J. 2016 Aug 31. doi: 10.1111/tpj.13319.
  PUBMED    27579989
REFERENCE   2 (bases 1 to 920)
  AUTHORS   .
  TITLE     Direct Submission
  JOURNAL   Exported Jun 14, 2021 from SnapGene Server 1.1.58
            http://www.snapgene.com
FEATURES             Location/Qualifiers
     source          1..920
                     /organism="synthetic DNA construct"
                     /mol_type="other DNA"
     misc_feature    27..51
                     /label=RB T-DNA repeat
                     /note="right border repeat from nopaline C58 T-DNA"
     CDS             complement(233..556)
                     /codon_start=1
                     /gene="lacZ fragment"
                     /product="LacZ-alpha fragment of beta-galactosidase"
                     /label=lacZ-alpha
                     /translation="MTMITPSLHACRSTLEDPRVPSSNSLAVVLQRRDWENPGVTQLNR
                     LAAHPPFASWRNSEEARTDRPSQQLRSLNGEWRLMRYFLLTHLCGISHRIWCTLSTICS
                     DAA"
     primer_bind     238..257
                     /label=pRS-marker
                     /note="pRS vectors, use to sequence yeast selectable
                     marker"
     primer_bind     451..473
                     /label=M13/pUC Forward
                     /note="In lacZ gene"
     primer_bind     465..482
                     /label=M13 Forward
                     /note="In lacZ gene. Also called M13-F20 or M13 (-21)
                     Forward"
     primer_bind     466..482
                     /label=M13 fwd
                     /note="common sequencing primer, one of multiple similar
                     variants"
     misc_feature    483..539
                     /label=MCS
                     /note="pUC18/19 multiple cloning site"
     primer_bind     complement(552..568)
                     /label=M13 rev
                     /note="common sequencing primer, one of multiple similar
                     variants"
     primer_bind     complement(552..568)
                     /label=M13 Reverse
                     /note="In lacZ gene. Also called M13-rev"
     primer_bind     complement(565..587)
                     /label=M13/pUC Reverse
                     /note="In lacZ gene"
     protein_bind    576..592
                     /label=lac operator
                     /bound_moiety="lac repressor encoded by lacI"
                     /note="The lac repressor binds to the lac operator to
                     inhibit transcription in E. coli. This inhibition can be
                     relieved by adding lactose or
                     isopropyl-beta-D-thiogalactopyranoside (IPTG)."
     promoter        complement(600..630)
                     /label=lac promoter
                     /note="promoter for the E. coli lac operon"
     protein_bind    645..666
                     /label=CAP binding site
                     /bound_moiety="E. coli catabolite activator protein"
                     /note="CAP binding activates transcription in the presence
                     of cAMP."
     misc_feature    771..795
                     /label=LB T-DNA repeat
                     /note="left border repeat from nopaline C58 T-DNA"
ORIGIN
        1 ttctaataaa cgctcttttc tcttaggttt acccgccaat atatcctgtc aaacactgat
       61 agtttaaact gaaggcggga aacgacaatc tgatccaagc tcaagctaag ctcgacgtcg
      121 catgcctgca gaagcttgtc ttcgtcacag cttgtctgta agcggatgcc gggagcagac
      181 aagcccgtca gggcgcgtca gcgggtgttg gcgggtgtcg gggctggctt aactatgcgg
      241 catcagagca gattgtactg agagtgcacc atatgcggtg tgaaataccg cacagatgcg
      301 taaggagaaa ataccgcatc aggcgccatt cgccattcag gctgcgcaac tgttgggaag
      361 ggcgatcggt gcgggcctct tcgctattac gccagctggc gaaaggggga tgtgctgcaa
      421 ggcgattaag ttgggtaacg ccagggtttt cccagtcacg acgttgtaaa acgacggcca
      481 gtgaattcga gctcggtacc cggggatcct ctagagtcga cctgcaggca tgcaagcttg
      541 gcgtaatcat ggtcatagct gtttcctgtg tgaaattgtt atccgctcac aattccacac
      601 aacatacgag ccggaagcat aaagtgtaaa gcctggggtg cctaatgagt gagctaactc
      661 acattaattg cgttgcgctc actgcccgct ttccagtcgg gaaacctgtc gtgccagctg
      721 cgaagacaag ggatccgcaa tgtgttatta agttgtctaa gcgtcaattt gtttacacca
      781 caatatatcc tgccaccagc cagccaacag ctccccgacc ggcagctcgg cacaaaatca
      841 ccactcgata caggcagccc atcagtccgg gacggcgtca gcgggagagc cgttgtaagg
      901 cggcagactt tgctcatgtt
//
