>Addgene plasmid #80586 | pJOG292 | addgene partial sequence | sequence record 153338 | aadA1-F 5'-agccgaagtttccaaaaggt-3'
CTCGCCGCGTTGTTTCATCAAGCCTTACGGTCACCGTAACCAGCAAATCAATATCACTGTGTGGCTTCAG
GCCGCCATCCACTGCGGAGCCGTACAAATGTACGGCCAGCAACGTCGGTTCGAGATGGCGCTCGATGACG
CCAACTACCTCTGATAGTTGAGTCGATACTTCGGCGATCACCGCTTCCCCCATGATGTTTAACTTTGTTT
TAGGGCGACTGCCCTGCTGCGTAACATCGTTGCTGCTCCATAACATCAAACATCGACCCACGGCGTAACG
CGCTTGCTGCTTGGATGCCCGAGGCATAGACTGTACCCCAAAAAAACAGTCATAACAAGCCATGAAAACC
GCCACTGCGCCGTTACCACCGCTGCGTTCGGTCAAGGTTCTGGACCAGTTGCGTGAGCGCATACGCTACT
TGCATTACAGCTTACGAACCGAACAGGCTTATGTCCACTGGGTTCGTGCCCGAATTGATCACAGGCAGCA
ACGCTCTGTCATCGTTACAATCAGCATGCTACCCTCCGCGAGATCATCCGTGTTTAAAACCCGGCAGCTT
AGTTGCCGTTCTTCCGAATAGCATCGGTAACATGAGCAAAGTCTGCCGCCTTACAACGGCTCTCCCGCTG
ACGCCGTCCCGGACTGATGGGCTGCCTGTATCGAGTGGTGATTTTGTGCCGAGCTGCCGGTCGGGGAGCT
GTTGGCTGGCTGGTGGCAGGATATATTGTGGTGTAAACAAATTGACGCTTAGACAACTTAATAACACATT
GCGGATCCCTTGTCTTCGCAGCTGGCACGACAGGTTTCCCGACTGGAAAGCGGGCAGTGAGCGCAACGCA
ATTAATGTGAGTTAGCTCACTCATTAGGCACCCCAGGCTTTACACTTTATGCTTCCGGCTCGTATGTTGT
GTGGAATTGTGAGCGGATAACAATTTCACACAGGAAACAGCTATGACCATGATTACGCCAAGCTTGCATG
CCTGCAGGTCGACTCTAGAGGATCCC
